Addgene plasmid #105235: pUC18-mini-Tn7T-Plac-dCas9 (Plac)
Purpose: Tn7 integrating plasmid with S. pasteurianus dCas9 expressed from the Plac promoter for expression in P. aeruginosa
Depositing lab: Kristala Prather. Depositing organization: Massachusetts Institute of Technology. Publication: A Robust CRISPR Interference Gene Repression System in Pseudomonas. Tan SZ, Reisch CR, Prather KLJ. J Bacteriol. 2018 Mar 12;200(7). pii: JB.00575-17. doi: 10.1128/JB.00575-17. Print 2018 Apr 1. PubMed 29311279.
Backbone
  Vector backbone: pUC18
  Backbone size w/o insert (bp): 5981
  Total vector size (bp): 9404
  Vector type: Bacterial Expression, CRISPR, Synthetic Biology
  Selectable markers: Gentamicin
Growth in bacteria
  Bacterial resistance: Ampicillin, 100 μg/mL
  Growth temperature: 37°C
  Growth strain: DH5alpha
  Copy number: High Copy
Gene/Insert
  Gene/Insert name: S. pasteurianus dCas9
  Species: S. pasteurianus
  Insert size (bp): 3423
  Mutation: D10A, H599A
  Tag / fusion protein: HA (N terminal on insert)
Resource information
  A portion of this plasmid was derived from a plasmid made by: S. pasteurianus dCas9 was kindly provided by Rock et al. 2017. Programmable transcriptional repression in mycobacteria using an orthogonal CRISPR interference platform. Nat Microbiol 2:16274. pUC18-mini-Tn7T-Lac was derived from Choi et al. 2006. mini-Tn7 insertion in bacteria with single attTn7 sites: example Pseudomonas aeruginosa. Nat Protoc 1:153–161.
Terms and licenses: Academic/Nonprofit Terms; Industry Terms: Not Available to Industry
How to cite: pUC18-mini-Tn7T-Plac-dCas9 (Plac) was a gift from Kristala Prather (Addgene plasmid # 105235 ; http://n2t.net/addgene:105235 ; RRID:Addgene_105235)
