[The description below was written by a language model from this plasmid's Addgene catalogue record and the feature table of its GenBank file.]
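Description:
pUC18-mini-Tn7T-Plac-dCas9 (Plac) is a 9.4 kb Tn7 delivery plasmid built on a pUC18 backbone for placing a CRISPR interference effector into the chromosome of Pseudomonas aeruginosa. In E. coli it is maintained at high copy through the ColE1/pUC origin and selected with ampicillin via the bla gene. Both of these lie outside the transposable segment. In this type of system, the mini-Tn7 element is moved by Tn7 transposase into the bacterial attTn7 site, giving a stable single-copy insertion. The feature table annotates only the Tn7 left end, so the right end is presumably present but is not marked.

The payload is a catalytically dead Cas9 from Streptococcus pasteurianus, about 3.4 kb, carrying the D10A and H599A mutations that abolish nuclease activity while leaving guide-directed DNA binding intact. It has an N-terminal HA epitope tag for detection. The dCas9 coding region itself is not annotated in the table, but it corresponds to the stretch between the HA tag and the Tn7 left end. Expression is driven by the lac promoter with its lac operator. A divergently oriented lacI gene under the lacIq promoter supplies repressor, so transcription should be inducible with IPTG.

Upstream sits a gentamicin resistance gene (aacC1) driven by the class 1 integron Pc promoter, which selects for integrants. It is flanked by FRT sites, so FLP recombinase can excise the marker afterwards. Lambda t0 and rrnB T1 terminators at that end of the cassette insulate it from transcriptional read-through. No guide RNA cassette is recorded, so the guide must be supplied separately for targeted gene repression in Pseudomonas.
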