LOCUS       Exported 9404 bp ds-DNA circular SYN 12-MAY-2021
DEFINITION  Tn7 integrating plasmid with S. pasteurianus dCas9 expressed from
            the Plac promoter for expression in P. aeruginosa.
ACCESSION   .
VERSION     .
KEYWORDS    pUC18-mini-Tn7T-Plac-dCas9 (Plac)
SOURCE      synthetic DNA construct
  ORGANISM  synthetic DNA construct
REFERENCE   1 (bases 1 to 9404)
  AUTHORS   Tan SZ, Reisch CR, Prather KLJ
  TITLE     A Robust CRISPR Interference Gene Repression System in Pseudomonas.
  JOURNAL   J Bacteriol. 2018 Mar 12;200(7). pii: JB.00575-17. doi:
            10.1128/JB.00575-17. Print 2018 Apr 1.
  PUBMED    29311279
REFERENCE   2 (bases 1 to 9404)
  AUTHORS   .
  TITLE     Direct Submission
  JOURNAL   Exported May 12, 2021 from SnapGene Server 1.1.58
            http://www.snapgene.com
FEATURES             Location/Qualifiers
     source          1..9404
                     /organism="synthetic DNA construct"
                     /mol_type="other DNA"
     primer_bind     100..119
                     /label=pRS-marker
                     /note="pRS vectors, use to sequence yeast selectable
                     marker"
     primer_bind     533..549
                     /label=pBluescriptKS
                     /note="For pBluescript vector"
     primer_bind     534..550
                     /label=KS primer
                     /note="common sequencing primer, one of multiple similar
                     variants"
     terminator      578..672
                     /label=lambda t0 terminator
                     /note="transcription terminator from phage lambda"
     terminator      775..861
                     /gene="Escherichia coli rrnB"
                     /label=rrnB T1 terminator
                     /note="transcription terminator T1 from the E. coli rrnB
                     gene"
     protein_bind    907..954
                     /label=FRT
                     /bound_moiety="FLP recombinase from the Saccharomyces
                     cerevisiae 2u plasmid"
                     /note="FLP-mediated recombination occurs in the 8-bp core
                     sequence TCTAGAAA (Turan and Bode, 2011)."
     CDS             complement(1084..1617)
                     /codon_start=1
                     /gene="aacC1"
                     /product="gentamycin acetyltransferase"
                     /label=GmR
                     /note="confers resistance to gentamycin"
                     /translation="MLRSSNDVTQQGSRPKTKLGGSSMGIIRTCRLGPDQVKSMRAALD
                     LFGREFGDVATYSQHQPDSDYLGNLLRSKTFIALAAFDQEAVVGALAAYVLPKFEQPRS
                     EIYIYDLAVSGEHRRQGIATALINLLKHEANALGAYVIYVQADYGDDPAVALYTKLGIR
                     EEVMHFDIDPSTAT"
     promoter        complement(1806..1834)
                     /gene="intI1 (promoter lies within the coding sequence)"
                     /label=Pc promoter
                     /note="class 1 integron promoter"
     protein_bind    1875..1922
                     /label=FRT
                     /bound_moiety="FLP recombinase from the Saccharomyces
                     cerevisiae 2u plasmid"
                     /note="FLP-mediated recombination occurs in the 8-bp core
                     sequence TCTAGAAA (Turan and Bode, 2011)."
     CDS             complement(1965..3047)
                     /codon_start=1
                     /gene="lacI"
                     /product="lac repressor"
                     /label=lacI
                     /note="The lac repressor binds to the lac operator to
                     inhibit transcription in E. coli. This inhibition can be
                     relieved by adding lactose or
                     isopropyl-beta-D-thiogalactopyranoside (IPTG)."
                     /translation="MKPVTLYDVAEYAGVSYQTVSRVVNQASHVSAKTREKVEAAMAEL
                     NYIPNRVAQQLAGKQSLLIGVATSSLALHAPSQIVAAIKSRADQLGASVVVSMVERSGV
                     EACKAAVHNLLAQRVSGLIINYPLDDQDAIAVEAACTNVPALFLDVSDQTPINSIIFSH
                     EDGTRLGVEHLVALGHQQIALLAGPLSSVSARLRLAGWHKYLTRNQIQPIAEREGDWSA
                     MSGFQQTMQMLNEGIVPTAMLVANDQMALGAMRAITESGLRVGADISVVGYDDTEDSSC
                     YIPPLTTIKQDFRLLGQTSVDRLLQLSQGQAVKGNQLLPVSLVKRKTTLAPNTQTASPR
                     ALADSLMQLARQVSRLESGQ"
     primer_bind     3009..3028
                     /label=LacI-R
                     /note="LacI, reverse primer"
     promoter        complement(3048..3125)
                     /gene="lacI (mutant)"
                     /label=lacIq promoter
                     /note="In the lacIq allele, a single base change in the
                     promoter boosts expression of the lacI gene about 10-fold."
     promoter        3355..3385
                     /label=lac promoter
                     /note="promoter for the E. coli lac operon"
     protein_bind    3393..3409
                     /label=lac operator
                     /bound_moiety="lac repressor encoded by lacI"
                     /note="The lac repressor binds to the lac operator to
                     inhibit transcription in E. coli. This inhibition can be
                     relieved by adding lactose or
                     isopropyl-beta-D-thiogalactopyranoside (IPTG)."
     primer_bind     3398..3420
                     /label=M13/pUC Reverse
                     /note="In lacZ gene"
     CDS             3461..3487
                     /codon_start=1
                     /product="HA (human influenza hemagglutinin) epitope tag"
                     /label=HA
                     /translation="YPYDVPDYA"
     mobile_element  7099..7264
                     /mobile_element_type="transposon:Tn7"
                     /note="mini-Tn7 element (left end of the Tn7 transposon)"
     rep_origin      complement(7534..8122)
                     /direction=LEFT
                     /label=ori
                     /note="high-copy-number ColE1/pMB1/pBR322/pUC origin of
                     replication"
     primer_bind     complement(7614..7633)
                     /label=pBR322ori-F
                     /note="pBR322 origin, forward primer"
     CDS             complement(8293..9153)
                     /codon_start=1
                     /gene="bla"
                     /product="beta-lactamase"
                     /label=AmpR
                     /note="confers resistance to ampicillin, carbenicillin, and
                     related antibiotics"
                     /translation="MSIQHFRVALIPFFAAFCLPVFAHPETLVKVKDAEDQLGARVGYI
                     ELDLNSGKILESFRPEERFPMMSTFKVLLCGAVLSRIDAGQEQLGRRIHYSQNDLVEYS
                     PVTEKHLTDGMTVRELCSAAITMSDNTAANLLLTTIGGPKELTAFLHNMGDHVTRLDRW
                     EPELNEAIPNDERDTTMPVAMATTLRKLLTGELLTLASRQQLIDWMEADKVAGPLLRSA
                     LPAGWFIADKSGAGERGSRGIIAALGPDGKPSRIVVIYTTGSQATMDERNRQIAEIGAS
                     LIKHW"
     primer_bind     8916..8935
                     /label=Amp-R
                     /note="Ampicillin resistance gene, reverse primer"
     promoter        complement(9154..9258)
                     /gene="bla"
                     /label=AmpR promoter
     primer_bind     9326..9344
                     /label=pBRforEco
                     /note="pBR322 vectors, upsteam of EcoRI site, forward
                     primer"
     primer_bind     complement(9382..9404)
                     /label=pGEX 3'
                     /note="pGEX vectors, reverse primer"
ORIGIN
        1 agacggtcac agcttgtctg taagcggatg ccgggagcag acaagcccgt cagggcgcgt
       61 cagcgggtgt tggcgggtgt cggggctggc ttaactatgc ggcatcagag cagattgtac
      121 tgagagtgca ccatatgcgg tgtgaaatac cgcacagatg cgtaaggaga aaataccgca
      181 tcaggcgcca ttcgccattc aggctgcgca actgttggga agggcgatcg gtgcgggcct
      241 cttcgctatt acgccagcta gaggaccagc cgcgtaacct ggcaaaatcg gttacggttg
      301 agtaataaat ggatgccctg cgtaagcggg tgtgggcgga caataaagtc ttaaactgaa
      361 caaaatagat ctaaactatg acaataaagt cttaaactag acagaatagt tgtaaactga
      421 aatcagtcca gttatgctgt gaaaaagcat actggacttt tgttatggct aaagcaaact
      481 cttcattttc tgaagtgcaa attgcccgtc gtattaaaga ggggcgtggg gttcgaggtc
      541 gacggtatcg ataagctagc ttaattagct gagcttggac tcctgttgat agatccagta
      601 atgacctcag aactccatct ggatttgttc agaacgctcg gttgccgccg ggcgtttttt
      661 attggtgaga atccaagcta gactgcgatg agtggcaggg cggggcgtaa tttttttaag
      721 gcagttattg gtgcccttaa acgcctgggg taatgactct ctagcttgag gcatcaaata
      781 aaacgaaagg ctcagtcgaa agactgggcc tttcgtttta tctgttgttt gtcggtgaac
      841 gctctcctga gtaggacaaa tccgccgcta ggagcttgcg gcccggacga tcgaattggg
      901 gatcttgaag tacctattcc gaagttccta ttctctagaa agtataggaa cttcagagcg
      961 cttttgaagc tgatgtgctt aaaaacttac tcaatggaat tctagatcga attggccgcg
     1021 gcgttgtgac aatttaccga acaactccgc ggccgggaag ccgatctcgg cttgaacgaa
     1081 ttgttaggtg gcggtacttg ggtcgatatc aaagtgcatc acttcttccc gtatgcccaa
     1141 ctttgtatag agagccactg cgggatcgtc accgtaatct gcttgcacgt agatcacata
     1201 agcaccaagc gcgttggcct catgcttgag gagattgatg agcgcggtgg caatgccctg
     1261 cctccggtgc tcgccggaga ctgcgagatc atagatatag atctcactac gcggctgctc
     1321 aaacttgggc agaacgtaag ccgcgagagc gccaacaacc gcttcttggt cgaaggcagc
     1381 aagcgcgatg aatgtcttac tacggagcaa gttcccgagg taatcggagt ccggctgatg
     1441 ttgggagtag gtggctacgt ctccgaactc acgaccgaaa agatcaagag cagcccgcat
     1501 ggatttgact tggtcagggc cgagcctaca tgtgcgaatg atgcccatac ttgagccacc
     1561 taactttgtt ttagggcgac tgccctgctg cgtaacatcg ttgctgctgc gtaacatcgt
     1621 tgctgctcca taacatcaaa catcgaccca cggcgtaacg cgcttgctgc ttggatgccc
     1681 gaggcataga ctgtacaaaa aaacagtcat aacaagccat gaaaaccgcc actgcgccgt
     1741 taccaccgct gcgttcggtc aaggttctgg accagttgcg tgagcgcata cgctacttgc
     1801 attacagttt acgaaccgaa caggcttatg tcaattcgat ccattgctgt tgacaaaggg
     1861 aatcagggga tcttgaagtt cctattccga agttcctatt ctctagaaag tataggaact
     1921 tcagagcgct tttgaagcta attcgatcat gcattgcgtt gcgctcactg cccgctttcc
     1981 agtcgggaaa cctgtcgtgc cagctgcatt aatgaatcgg ccaacgcgcg gggagaggcg
     2041 gtttgcgtat tgggcgccag ggtggttttt cttttcacca gtgagacggg caacagctga
     2101 ttgcccttca ccgcctggcc ctgagagagt tgcagcaagc ggtccacgct ggtttgcccc
     2161 agcaggcgaa aatcctgttt gatggtggtt aacggcggga tataacatga gctgtcttcg
     2221 gtatcgtcgt atcccactac cgagatatcc gcaccaacgc gcagcccgga ctcggtaatg
     2281 gcgcgcattg cgcccagcgc catctgatcg ttggcaacca gcatcgcagt aggaacgatg
     2341 ccctcattca gcatttgcat ggtttgttga aaaccggaca tggcactcca gtcgccttcc
     2401 cgttccgcta tcggctgaat ttgattgcga gtgagatatt tatgccagcc agccagacgc
     2461 agacgcgccg agacagaact taatgggccc gctaacagcg cgatttgctg gtgacccaat
     2521 gcgaccagat gctccacgcc cagtcgcgta ccgtcttcat gggagaaaat aatactgttg
     2581 atgggtgtct ggtcagagac atcaagaaat aacgccggaa cattagtgca ggcagcttcc
     2641 acagcaatgg catcctggtc atccagcgga tagttaatga tcagcccact gacgcgttgc
     2701 gcgagaagat tgtgcaccgc cgctttacag gcttcgacgc cgcttcgttc taccatcgac
     2761 accaccacgc tggcacccag ttgatcggcg cgagatttaa tcgccgcgac aatttgcgac
     2821 ggcgcgtgca gggccagact ggaggtggca acgccaatca gcaacgactg tttgcccgcc
     2881 agttgttgtg ccacgcggtt gggaatgtaa ttcagctccg ccatcgccgc ttccactttt
     2941 tcccgcgttt tcgcagaaac gtggctggcc tggttcacca cgcgggaaac ggtctgataa
     3001 gagacaccgg catactctgc gacatcgtat aacgttactg gtttcacatt caccaccctg
     3061 aattgactct cttccgggcg ctatcatgcc ataccgcgaa aggttttgca ccattcgatg
     3121 gtgtcaacgt aaatgccgct tcgccttcgc gcgcgaattg caagctgatc cgggcttatc
     3181 gactgcacgg tgcaccaatg cttctggcgt caggcagcca tcggaagctg tggtatggct
     3241 gtgcaggtcg taaatcactg cataattcgt gtcgctcaag gcgcactccc gttctggata
     3301 atgttttttg cgccgacatc ataacggttc tggcaaatat tctgaaatga gctgtttaca
     3361 ctttatgctt ccggctcgta tgttgtgtgg aattgtgagc ggataacaat ttcacacagg
     3421 aaacagaatt cgagctcctg actcaggagg tatcgatatg tacccatacg atgttccaga
     3481 ttacgctatg accaacggca agatcctggg cctggccatc ggcatcgcct cggtgggcgt
     3541 gggcatcatc gaggccaaga ccggcaaggt ggtgcacgcc aactcgcgcc tgttctcggc
     3601 cgccaacgcc gagaacaacg ccgagcgccg cggcttccgc ggctcgcgcc gcctgaaccg
     3661 ccgcaagaag caccgcgtga agcgcgtgcg cgacctgttc gagaagtacg gcatcgtgac
     3721 cgacttccgc aacctgaacc tgaacccgta cgagctgcgc gtgaagggcc tgaccgagca
     3781 gctgaagaac gaggagctgt tcgccgccct gcgcaccatc tcgaagcgcc gcggcatctc
     3841 gtacctggac gacgccgagg acgactcgac cggctcgacc gactacgcca agtcgatcga
     3901 cgagaaccgc cgcctgctga agaacaagac cccgggccag atccagctgg agcgcctgga
     3961 gaagtacggc cagctgcgcg gcaacttcac cgtgtacgac gagaacggcg aggcccaccg
     4021 cctgatcaac gtgttctcga cctcggacta cgagaaggag gcccgcaaga tcctggagac
     4081 ccaggccgac tacaacaaga agatcaccgc cgagttcatc gacgactacg tggagatcct
     4141 gacccagaag cgcaagtact accacggccc gggcaacgag aagtcgcgca ccgactacgg
     4201 ccgcttccgc accgacggca ccaccctgga gaacatcttc ggcatcctga tcggcaagtg
     4261 caacttctac ccggacgagt accgcgcctc gaaggcctcg tacaccgccc aggagtacaa
     4321 cttcctgaac gacctgaaca acctgaaggt gtcgaccgag accggcaagc tgtcgaccga
     4381 gcagaaggag tcgctggtgg agttcgccaa gaacaccgcc accctgggcc cggccaagct
     4441 gctgaaggag atcgccaaga tcctggactg caaggtggac gagatcaagg gctaccgcga
     4501 ggacgacaag ggcaagccgg acctgcacac cttcgagccg taccgcaagc tgaagttcaa
     4561 cctggagtcg atcaacatcg acgacctgtc gcgcgaggtg atcgacaagc tggccgacat
     4621 cctgaccctg aacaccgagc gcgagggcat cgaggacgcc atcaagcgca acctgccgaa
     4681 ccagttcacc gaggagcaga tctcggagat catcaaggtg cgcaagtcgc agtcgaccgc
     4741 cttcaacaag ggctggcact cgttctcggc caagctgatg aacgagctga tcccggagct
     4801 gtacgccacc tcggacgagc agatgaccat cctgacccgc ctggagaagt tcaaggtgaa
     4861 caagaagtcg tcgaagaaca ccaagaccat cgacgagaag gaggtgaccg acgagatcta
     4921 caacccggtg gtggccaagt cggtgcgcca gaccatcaag atcatcaacg ccgccgtgaa
     4981 gaagtacggc gacttcgaca agatcgtgat cgagatgccg cgcgacaaga acgccgacga
     5041 cgagaagaag ttcatcgaca agcgcaacaa ggagaacaag aaggagaagg acgacgccct
     5101 gaagcgcgcc gcctacctgt acaactcgtc ggacaagctg ccggacgagg tgttccacgg
     5161 caacaagcag ctggagacca agatccgcct gtggtaccag cagggcgagc gctgcctgta
     5221 ctcgggcaag ccgatctcga tccaggagct ggtgcacaac tcgaacaact tcgagatcga
     5281 cgccatcctg ccgctgtcgc tgtcgttcga cgactcgctg gccaacaagg tgctggtgta
     5341 cgcctggacc aaccaggaga agggccaaaa gaccccgtac caggtgatcg actcgatgga
     5401 cgccgcctgg tcgttccgcg agatgaagga ctacgtgctg aagcagaagg gcctgggcaa
     5461 gaagaagcgc gactacctgc tgaccaccga gaacatcgac aagatcgagg tgaagaagaa
     5521 gttcatcgag cgcaacctgg tggacacccg ctacgcctcg cgcgtggtgc tgaactcgct
     5581 gcagtcggcc ctgcgcgagc tgggcaagga caccaaggtg tcggtggtgc gcggccagtt
     5641 cacctcgcag ctgcgccgca agtggaagat cgacaagtcg cgcgagacct accaccacca
     5701 cgccgtggac gccctgatca tcgccgcctc gtcgcagctg aagctgtggg agaagcagga
     5761 caacccgatg ttcgtggact acggcaagaa ccaggtggtg gacaagcaga ccggcgagat
     5821 cctgtcggtg tcggacgacg agtacaagga gctggtgttc cagccgccgt accagggctt
     5881 cgtgaacacc atctcgtcga agggcttcga ggacgagatc ctgttctcgt accaggtgga
     5941 ctcgaagtac aaccgcaagg tgtcggacgc caccatctac tcgacccgca aggccaagat
     6001 cggcaaggac aagaaggagg agacctacgt gctgggcaag atcaaggaca tctactcgca
     6061 gaacggcttc gacaccttca tcaagaagta caacaaggac aagacccagt tcctgatgta
     6121 ccagaaggac tcgctgacct gggagaacgt gatcgaggtg atcctgcgcg actacccgac
     6181 caccaagaag tcggaggacg gcaagaacga cgtgaagtgc aacccgttcg aggagtaccg
     6241 ccgcgagaac ggcctgatct gcaagtactc gaagaagggc aagggcaccc cgatcaagtc
     6301 gctgaagtac tacgacaaga agctgggcaa ctgcatcgac atcaccccgg aggagtcgcg
     6361 caacaaggtg atcctgcagt cgatcaaccc gtggcgcgcc gacgtgtact tcaacccgga
     6421 gaccctgaag tacgagctga tgggcctgaa gtactcggac ctgtcgttcg agaagggcac
     6481 cggcaactac cacatctcgc aggagaagta cgacgccatc aaggagaagg agggcatcgg
     6541 caagaagtcg gagttcaagt tcaccctgta ccgcaacgac ctgatcctga tcaaggacat
     6601 cgcctcgggc gagcaggaga tctaccgctt cctgtcgcgc accatgccga acgtgaacca
     6661 ctacgtggag ctgaagccgt acgacaagga gaagttcgac aacgtgcagg agctggtgga
     6721 ggccctgggc gaggccgaca aggtgggccg ctgcatcaag ggcctgaaca agccgaacat
     6781 ctcgatctac aaggtgcgca ccgacgtgct gggcaacaag tacttcgtga agaagaaggg
     6841 cgacaagccg aagctggact tcaagaacaa caagaagtaa atactctggc catttttctt
     6901 taccgccttt gagtgagctg ataccgctcg ccgcagccga acgaccgagc gcaacgcgtg
     6961 cggccgctga ttagctaagc agaaggccat cctgacggat gcctttttcg cttgctagct
     7021 gcagcccggg ggatcccccg ggctgcagga attcctcgag aagcttgggc ccggtacctc
     7081 gcgaaggcct tgcaggccaa ccagataagt gaaatctagt tccaaactat tttgtcattt
     7141 ttaattttcg tattagctta cgacgctaca cccagttccc atctattttg tcactcttcc
     7201 ctaaataatc cttaaaaact ccatttccac ccctcccagt tcccaactat tttgtccgcc
     7261 cacagcgggg catttttctt cctgttatgt ttgggcgctg cattaatgaa tcggccaacg
     7321 cgcggggaga ggcggtttgc gtattgggcg ctcttccgct tcctcgctca ctgacccgct
     7381 gcgctcggtc gttcggctgc ggcgagcggt atcagctcac tcaaaggcgg taatacggtt
     7441 atccacagaa tcaggggata acgcaggaaa gaacatgtga gcaaaaggcc agcaaaaggc
     7501 caggaaccgt aaaaaggccg cgttgctggc gtttttccat aggctccgcc cccctgacga
     7561 gcatcacaaa aatcgacgct caagtcagag gtggcgaaac ccgacaggac tataaagata
     7621 ccaggcgttt ccccctggaa gctccctcgt gcgctctcct gttccgaccc tgccgcttac
     7681 cggatacctg tccgcctttc tcccttcggg aagcgtggcg ctttctcata gctcacgctg
     7741 taggtatctc agttcggtgt aggtcgttcg ctccaagctg ggctgtgtgc acgaaccccc
     7801 cgttcagccc gaccgctgcg ccttatccgg taactatcgt cttgagtcca acccggtaag
     7861 acacgactta tcgccactgg cagcagccac tggtaacagg attagcagag cgaggtatgt
     7921 aggcggtgct acagagttct tgaagtggtg gcctaactac ggctacacta gaagaacagt
     7981 atttggtatc tgcgctctgc tgaagccagt taccttcgga aaaagagttg gtagctcttg
     8041 atccggcaaa caaaccaccg ctggtagcgg tggttttttt gtttgcaagc agcagattac
     8101 gcgcagaaaa aaaggatctc aagaagatcc tttgatcttt tctacggggt ctgacgctca
     8161 gtggaacgaa aactcacgtt aagggatttt ggtcatgaga ttatcaaaaa ggatcttcac
     8221 ctagatcctt ttaaattaaa aatgaagttt taaatcaatc taaagtatat atgagtaaac
     8281 ttggtctgac agttaccaat gcttaatcag tgaggcacct atctcagcga tctgtctatt
     8341 tcgttcatcc atagttgcct gactccccgt cgtgtagata actacgatac gggagggctt
     8401 accatctggc cccagtgctg caatgatacc gcgagaccca cgctcaccgg ctccagattt
     8461 atcagcaata aaccagccag ccggaagggc cgagcgcaga agtggtcctg caactttatc
     8521 cgcctccatc cagtctatta attgttgccg ggaagctaga gtaagtagtt cgccagttaa
     8581 tagtttgcgc aacgttgttg ccattgctac aggcatcgtg gtgtcacgct cgtcgtttgg
     8641 tatggcttca ttcagctccg gttcccaacg atcaaggcga gttacatgat cccccatgtt
     8701 gtgcaaaaaa gcggttagct ccttcggtcc tccgatcgtt gtcagaagta agttggccgc
     8761 agtgttatca ctcatggtta tggcagcact gcataattct cttactgtca tgccatccgt
     8821 aagatgcttt tctgtgactg gtgagtactc aaccaagtca ttctgagaat agtgtatgcg
     8881 gcgaccgagt tgctcttgcc cggcgtcaat acgggataat accgcgccac atagcagaac
     8941 tttaaaagtg ctcatcattg gaaaacgttc ttcggggcga aaactctcaa ggatcttacc
     9001 gctgttgaga tccagttcga tgtaacccac tcgtgcaccc aactgatctt cagcatcttt
     9061 tactttcacc agcgtttctg ggtgagcaaa aacaggaagg caaaatgccg caaaaaaggg
     9121 aataagggcg acacggaaat gttgaatact catactcttc ctttttcaat attattgaag
     9181 catttatcag ggttattgtc tcatgagcgg atacatattt gaatgtattt agaaaaataa
     9241 acaaataggg gttccgcgca catttccccg aaaagtgcca cctgacgtct aagaaaccat
     9301 tattatcatg acattaacct ataaaaatag gcgtatcacg aggccctttc gtctcgcgcg
     9361 tttcggtgat gacggtgaaa acctctgaca catgcagctc ccgg
//
